>Addgene plasmid #134409 | S3_006_026_096 | addgene full sequence | sequence record 266972 | Addgene NGS Result
ATAATGTAATTCTATATATGTTAATTACCTTTTTTGCGAGGCATATTTATGGTGAAGGATAAGTTTTGAC
CATCAAAGAAGGTTAATGTGGCTGTGGTTTCAGGGTCCATAAAGCCCACATGGATAACATTACCCCTGAA
TTCGCATCTAGACTGAACTGGCCGATAATTGCAGACGAACGGTGTTGTTATCCGATACAACCGGATATTT
TTCTTTTAATGAGTCTAAACCGTGATAGCTTCAGGTTAATACAATCAAAAAAAGCTCAAATATTCTTTTA
ATGCCGCGTTCACAGATTCCAATTGAATACAACTAGGTAGTTCATTATATGAAGCCTTTGCTACTATTTT
TCACTATAGTCTGCCTTCACCTTAATGCAGACATCCACATATTTTAATCACTTTAAAATAAAAAGGAAGA
TATATTAGAAGCTATGATCCAATCTGTAAGCCAGATTAAAATTCACGAACTCTTCTTTCATTTGAATTGA
ATGCTTTGAGTTGGGGTAGATTATCGCAAATTACTCATCACATTTATTGACTACGAACTTGCTGATGTCC
TTTTTTTATTTATATTTTTCTTCAGTGAAGCGATTTTTTTTTTACACAGACCAAGACGGAAAAAAGTAGC
TAAGGAAGAAAACAAAATCATGAAAAAAATGTGAAGTGATCATGCACATCGCATCAACTTAAACATTGGC
TTAGAGATATATAGAGTTAGAGTTTACGGCAACCTTTAAGCACCAATACCTTTTGGCATAGTCTAAAGAC
CTGGTTCTTAATTTTAAACAAATTTAACTAAAGATTTCCCTATCAAAGAAGTAACGAGTTGACAGATTTT
CTCAAAATAAATCGATACTGCATTTCTAGGCATATCCAGCGAGATCTATGCGTTTCAACAAGCTCGACCT
CAATCTTCTGGTCGCCCTGGATGCACTGCTCACGGAGATGAGCATCAGCCGCGCCGCCGAAAAGATCCAT
CTGAGCCAGTCGGCCATGAGCAATGCCCTGGCGCGGCTGCGCGAGTATTTCGATGATGAATTGCTGATCC
AGGTGGGCCGGCGCATGGAGCCCACGCCGCGCGCCGAGGTGCTCAAGGATGCGGTGCATGATGTGCTGCG
GCGTATCGATGGCTCCATCGCGGCGCTGCCGGCCTTCGTGCCGGCCGAGTCCACGCGCGAGTTTCGCATC
TCGGTTTCGGACTTTACGCTCTCCGTCCTCATCCCCCGGGTGCTGGCGCGCGCGCACGCCGAGGGCAAGC
ACATCCGCTTTGCCCTGATGCCGCAGGTGCAAGACCCGACCCGCTCGCTGGATCGGGCCGAGGTGGACCT
GCTGGTCTTGCCGCAGGAATTCTGCACGCCCGATCATCCTGCCGAAGAGGTCTTCCGCGAACGGCATGTC
TGCGTGGTCTGGCGCGACAGTGCGCTGGCGCAAGGCGAGCTGACGCTGGAACGCTACATGGCCTCAGGCC
ATGTGGTGATGGTGCCGCCTGGGGCCAATGCGTCGTCGGTGGAGGCGTGGATGGCCAGGAAGCTGGGCTT
TGCGCGCCGGGTGGAAGTGACCAGCTTCAGCTTCGCTTCTGCGCTGGCGCTGGTACAGGGGACGGACCGC
ATCGCCACGGTGCATGCCCGGCTGGCGCAGCTGCTGGCTCCGCAATGGCCGGTGGTGATCAAGGAGAGTC
CGCTGTCGCTGGGCGAGATGCGGCAGATGATGCAGTGGCATCGCTACCGCAGCAATGATCCTGGCATCCA
GTGGCTGCGTCGGGTGTTTCTGGAGAGTGCGCAGGAGATGGATGCGGCGCTGCCAGGCATCTGCGGATCC
GATCCAAAAAAGAAGAGAAAGGTAGATCCAAAAAAGAAGAGAAAGGTATAACTCGAGTGGCATTGAATTG
AATTGAAATCGATAGATCAATTTTTTTCTTTTCTCTTTCCCCATCCTTTACGCTAAAATAATAGTTTATT
TTATTTTTTGAATATTTTTTATTTATATACGTATATATAGACTATTATTTATCTTTTAATGATTATTAAG
ATTTTTATTAAAAAAAAATTCGCTCCTCTTTTAATGCCTTTATGCAGTTTTTTTTTCCCATTCGATATTT
CTATGTGCTGCCAAACCAGATGTCAACACAGCTACAACGAAGCTTCGTCTTTTCTTGAAGAAAAGAGGAA
GCTCGCTAAATGGGATTCCACTTTCCGTTCCCTGCCAGCTGATGGAAAAAGGTTAGTGGAACGATGAAGA
ATAAAAAGAGAGATCCACTGAGGTGAAATTTCAGCTGACAGCGAGTTTCATGATCGTGATGAACAATGGT
AACGAGTTGTGGCTGTTGCCAGGGAGGGTGGTTCTCACCAAATCGCTACTTGGGTTTGAGATTGGTAAAA
TTGATTGTTTGGATGGCAATCATCTATGGAATGGATATTATATAACAAAGAAGAAATAATGAACTGATTC
TCTTCCTCCTTCTTGTCCTTTCTTAATTCTGTTGTAATTACCTTCCTTTGTAATTTTTTTTGTAATTATT
CTTCTTAATAATCCAAACAAACACACATATTACAATAAGATCTATGGTTTCAAAGGGCGAAGAAGACAAT
ATGGCTATTATTAAGGAATTCATGAGATTCAAGGTCCACATGGAAGGTTCTGTCAACGGTCACGAATTCG
AAATTGAAGGTGAAGGTGAAGGTAGACCATACGAAGGTACCCAAACCGCTAAGTTGAAGGTCACCAAGGG
TGGTCCATTGCCATTCGCTTGGGATATTTTGTCTCCACAATTCATGTACGGTTCTAAGGCTTACGTCAAG
CACCCAGCTGATATTCCAGATTACTTGAAGTTGTCTTTCCCAGAAGGTTTCAAGTGGGAAAGAGTCATGA
ACTTCGAAGATGGTGGTGTCGTCACCGTCACCCAAGATTCTTCTTTGCAAGATGGTGAATTCATTTACAA
GGTCAAGTTGAGAGGTACCAACTTCCCATCTGATGGTCCAGTCATGCAAAAGAAGACCATGGGTTGGGAA
GCTTCTTCTGAAAGAATGTACCCAGAAGATGGTGCTTTGAAGGGTGAAATTAAGCAAAGATTGAAGTTGA
AGGATGGTGGTCACTACGATGCTGAAGTCAAGACCACCTACAAGGCTAAGAAGCCAGTCCAATTGCCAGG
TGCTTACAACGTCAACATTAAGTTGGATATTACCTCTCACAACGAAGATTACACCATTGTCGAACAATAC
GAAAGAGCTGAAGGTAGACACTCTACCGGTGGTATGGATGAATTGTACAAGTAAATCCTAACTCGAGATA
AAGCAATCTTGATGAGGATAATGATTTTTTTTTGAATATACATAAATACTACCGTTTTTCTGCTAGATTT
TGTGATGACGTAAATAAGTACATATTACTTTTTAAGCCAAGACAAGATTAAGCATTAACTTTACCCTTTT
CTTTCTAAGTTTCAATATTAGTTATCACTGTTTAAAAGTTATGGCGAGAACGTCGGCGGTTAAAATATAT
TACCCTGAACGGCTGAGCAGTTACAGAGATGTTACGAACCACTAGTGCACTGCAGTACACGGTTTCCTTG
AAATTTTTTTGATTCGGTAATCTCCGAACAGAAGGAAGAACGAAGGAAGGAGCACAGACTTAGATTGGTA
TATATACGCATATGTAGTGTTGAAGAAACATGAAATTGCCCAGTATTCTTAACCCAACTGCACAGAACAA
AAACGTGCAGGAAACGAAGATAAATCATGTCGAAAGCTACATATAAGGAACGTGCTGCTACTCATCCTAG
TCCTGTTGCTGCCAAGCTATTTAATATCATGCACGAAAAGCAAACAAACTTGTGTGCTTCATTGGATGTT
CGTACCACCAAGGAATTACTGGAGTTAGTTGAAGCATTAGGTCCCAAAATTTGTTTACTAAAAACACATG
TGGATATCTTGACTGATTTTTCCATGGAGGGCACAGTTAAGCCGCTAAAGGCATTATCCGCCAAGTACAA
TTTTTTACTCTTCGAGGACAGAAAATTTGCTGACATTGGTAATACAGTCAAATTGCAGTACTCTGCGGGT
GTATACAGAATAGCAGAATGGGCAGACATTACGAATGCACACGGTGTGGTGGGCCCAGGTATTGTTAGCG
GTTTGAAGCAGGCGGCAGAAGAAGTAACAAAGGAACCTAGAGGCCTTTTGATGTTAGCAGAATTGTCATG
CAAGGGCTCCCTATCTACTGGAGAATATACTAAGGGTACTGTTGACATTGCGAAGAGCGACAAAGATTTT
GTTATCGGCTTTATTGCTCAAAGAGACATGGGTGGAAGAGATGAAGGTTACGATTGGTTGATTATGACAC
CCGGTGTGGGTTTAGATGACAAGGGAGATGCATTGGGTCAACAGTATAGAACCGTGGATGATGTGGTTTC
TACAGGATCTGACATTATTATTGTTGGAAGAGGACTATTTGCAAAGGGAAGGGATGCTAAGGTAGAGGGT
GAACGTTACAGAAAAGCAGGCTGGGAAGCATATTTGAGAAGATGCGGCCAGCAAAACTAAAAAACTGTAT
TATAAGTAAATGCATGTATACTAAACTCACAAATTAGAGCTTCAATTTAATTATATCAGTTATTACCCGA
GTAGAGCACTTGAATCCACTGCCCCGGGAATCTCGGTCGTAATGATTTCTATAATGACGAAAAAAAAAAA
ATTGGAAAGAAAAAGCTTCATGGCCTTTATAAAAAGGAACTATCCAATACCTCGCCAGAACCAAGTAACA
GTATTTTACGGGGCACAAATCAAGAACAATAAGACAGGACTGTAAAGATGGACGCATTGAACTCCAAAGA
ACAACAAGAGTTCCAAAAAGTAGTGGAACAAAAGCAAATGAAGGATTTCATGCGTTTGTACTCTAATCTG
GTAGAAAGATGTTTCACAGACTGTGTCAATGACTTCACAACATCAAAGCTAACCAATAAGGAACAAACAT
GCATCATGAAGTGCTCAGAAAAGTTCTTGAAGCATAGCGAACGTGTAGGGCAGCGTTTCCAAGAACAAAA
CGCTGCCTTGGGACAAGGCTTGGGCCGATAAGGTGTACTGGCGTATATATATCTAATTATGTATCTCTGG
TGTAGCCCATTTTTAGCATGTAAATATAAAGACCGAGCGGCCGCGTGTTACAACCAATTAACCAATTCTG
ATTAGAAAAACTCATCGAGCATCAAATGAAACTGCAATTTATTCATATCAGGATTATCAATACCATATTT
TTGAAAAAGCCGTTTCTGTAATGAAGGAGAAAACTCACCGAGGCAGTTCCATAGGATGGCAAGATCCTGG
TATCGGTCTGCGATTCCGACTCGTCCAACATCAATACAACCTATTAATTTCCCCTCGTCAAAAATAAGGT
TATCAAGTGAGAAATCACCATGAGTGACGACTGAATCCGGTGAGAATGGCAAAAGCTTATGCATTTCTTT
CCAGACTTGTTCAACAGGCCAGCCATTACGCTCGTCATCAAAATCACTCGCATCAACCAAACCGTTATTC
ATTCGTGATTGCGCCTGAGCGAGGCGAAATACGCGATCGCTGTTAAAAGGACAATTACAAACAGGAATCG
AATGCAACCGGCGCAGGAACACTGCCAGCGCATCAACAATATTTTCACCTGAATCAGGATATTCTTCTAA
TACCTGGAATGCTGTTTTCCCGGGGATCGCAGTGGTGAGTAACCATGCATCATCAGGAGTACGGATAAAA
TGCTTGATGGTCGGAAGAGGCATAAATTCCGTCAGCCAGTTTAGTCTGACCATCTCATCTGTAACATCAT
TGGCAACGCTACCTTTGCCATGTTTCAGAAACAACTCTGGCGCATCGGGCTTCCCATACAATCGATAGAT
TGTCGCACCTGATTGCCCGACATTATCGCGAGCCCATTTATACCCATATAAATCAGCATCCATGTTGGAA
TTTAATCGCGGCCTGGAGCAAGACGTTTCCCGTTGAATATGGCTCATAACACCCCTTGTATTACTGTTTA
TGTAAGCAGACAGTTTTATTGTTCATGATGATATATTTTTATCTTGTGCAATGTAACATCAGAGATTTTG
AGACACAACGTGGCTTTGTTGAATAAATCGAACTTTTGCTGAGTTGAAGGATCAGTCATGACCAAAATCC
CTTAACGTGAGTTTTCGTTCCACTGAGCGTCAGACCCCGTAGAAAAGATCAAAGGATCTTCTTGAGATCC
TTTTTTTCTGCGCGTAATCTGCTGCTTGCAAACAAAAAAACCACCGCTACCAGCGGTGGTTTGTTTGCCG
GATCAAGAGCTACCAACTCTTTTTCCGAAGGTAACTGGCTTCAGCAGAGCGCAGATACCAAATACTGTTC
TTCTAGTGTAGCCGTAGTTAGGCCACCACTTCAAGAACTCTGTAGCACCGCCTACATACCTCGCTCTGCT
AATCCTGTTACCAGTGGCTGCTGCCAGTGGCGATAAGTCGTGTCTTACCGGGTTGGACTCAAGACGATAG
TTACCGGATAAGGCGCAGCGGTCGGGCTGAACGGGGGGTTCGTGCACACAGCCCAGCTTGGAGCGAACGA
CCTACACCGAACTGAGATACCTACAGCGTGAGCTATGAGAAAGCGCCACGCTTCCCGAAGGGAGAAAGGC
GGACAGGTATCCGGTAAGCGGCAGGGTCGGAACAGGAGAGCGCACGAGGGAGCTTCCAGGGGGAAACGCC
TGGTATCTTTATAGTCCTGTCGGGTTTCGCCACCTCTGACTTGAGCGTCGATTTTTGTGATGCTCGTCAG
GGGGGCGGAGCCTATGGAAAAACGCCAGCAACGCGGCCTTTTTACGGTTCCTGGCCTTTTGCTGGCCTTT
TGCTCACATGTTCTTTCCTGCGTTATCCCCTGATTCTGTGGATAACCGTGCGGCCGCCAATGCTAAATTC
GAGTGAAACACAGGAAGATCAGAAAATCCTCATTTCATCCATATTAACAATAATTTCAAATGTTTATTTG
CATTATTTGAAACTAGGCAAGACAAGCAACGAAACGTTTTTGAAAATTTTGAGTATTTTCAATAAATTTG
TAGAGGACTCAGATATTGAAAAAAAGCTACAGCAATTAATACTTGATAAGAAGAGTATTGAGAAGGGCAA
CGGTTCATCATCTCATGGATCTGCACATGAACAAACACCAGAGTCAAACGACGTTGAAATTGAGGCTACT
GCGCCAATTGATGACAATACAGACGATGATAACAAACCGAAGTTATCTGATGTAGAAAAGGATTAAAGAT
GCTAAGAGATAGTGATGATATTTCATAA
Features (pLannotate 1.2.2; 10 found; start..end, strand, type, name):
   1824..1844    +  CDS            SV40 NLS: nuclear localization signal of SV40 (simian virus 40) large T antigen
   1848..1868    +  CDS            SV40 NLS: nuclear localization signal of SV40 (simian virus 40) large T antigen
   1882..2106    +  terminator     PGK1 terminator (fragment): S. cerevisae PGK1; transcription terminator for 3-phosphoglycerate kinase gene
   2564..3271    +  CDS            mCherry: mCherry is a basic (constitutively fluorescent) red fluorescent protein published in 2004, derived from Discosoma sp.. It is reported to be a very rapidly-maturing monomer with low acid sensitivity.
   3560..3736    +  promoter       URA3 promoter (fragment): S. cerevisiae URA3
   3737..4540    +  CDS            URA3: orotidine-5'-phosphate decarboxylase, required for uracil biosynthesis; S. cerevisiae URA3; yeast auxotrophic marker, counterselectable with 5-fluoroorotic acid (5-FOA)
   4808..5068    +  CDS            TIM9: TIM9_YEAST - Experimental evidence at protein level: Swiss-Prot protein existence level 1. Mitochondrial intermembrane chaperone that participates in the import and insertion of multi-pass transmembrane proteins into the mitochondrial inner membrane. Also required for the transfer of beta- barrel precursors from the TOM complex to the sorting and assembly machinery (SAM complex) of the outer membrane. Acts as a chaperone-like protein that protects the hydrophobic precursors from aggregation and guide them through the mitochondrial intermembrane space. Compared to TIM10, it may have a strong st
   5182..5997    -  CDS            KanR: aminoglycoside phosphotransferase; aph(3')-Ia; confers resistance to kanamycin in bacteria or G418 (Geneticin®) in eukaryotes
   6222..6810    +  rep_origin     ori: high-copy-number ColE1/pMB1/pBR322/pUC origin of replication
   6917..7273    +  CDS            GEA2 (fragment): GEA2_YEAST - Experimental evidence at protein level: Swiss-Prot protein existence level 1. Activates the ARF proteins by exchanging bound GDP for free GTP. Plays a role in maintaining mitochondrial morphology (PubMed:25190516). From Saccharomyces cerevisiae (strain ATCC 204508 / S288c) (Baker's yeast).
