[The description below was written by a language model from this plasmid's Addgene catalogue record and pLannotate feature annotations shown in this document.]
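Description:
S3_006_026_096 is a yeast expression plasmid built on the pYTK096 backbone from the modular yeast toolkit, carrying a two-gene naringenin biosensor for Saccharomyces cerevisiae. It is propagated in E. coli through a high-copy ColE1/pUC-type origin with kanamycin selection (KanR, aph(3')-Ia), and selected in yeast through the URA3 auxotrophic marker with its own promoter, which is also counterselectable with 5-FOA. No yeast replication origin (2μ or CEN/ARS) is annotated. Instead, the feature table picks up fragments of the yeast genes GEA2 and TIM9 on either side of the payload and marker. These are genes that neighbour the chromosomal URA3 locus, so they most likely represent homology arms for genomic integration there, although the record does not state this explicitly.

The payload consists of two transcription units. In the first, the REV1 promoter, generally regarded as a weak constitutive yeast promoter, drives FdeR-N fused to two tandem SV40 nuclear localization signals and terminated by the PGK1 terminator. FdeR is a bacterial flavonoid-responsive transcriptional regulator, and the NLS pair directs it to the yeast nucleus. In the second, mCherry is expressed from a GPM1 promoter modified with the fdeO operator, the FdeR binding site, and terminated by tTDH1. The promoters, the FdeR coding region and the TDH1 terminator are named in the catalogue entry but were not detected by the automated annotation. Together the parts couple FdeR's response to naringenin with red fluorescence output. According to the associated publication title, such biosensors were designed and characterized for screening a modularly assembled naringenin biosynthetic pathway library in yeast.
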