Addgene plasmid #134409: S3_006_026_096
Purpose: pYTK096-pREV1_FdeR-N_2NLS_tPGK1- pGPM1-fdeO_mcherry_tTDH1
Depositing lab: Mattheos Koffas. Depositing organization: Rensselaer Polytechnic Institute. Publication: Design and Characterization of Biosensors for the Screening of Modular Assembled Naringenin Biosynthetic Library in Saccharomyces cerevisiae. Wang R, Cress BF, Yang Z, Hordines JC 3rd, Zhao S, Jung GY, Wang Z, Koffas MAG. ACS Synth Biol. 2019 Sep 20;8(9):2121-2130. doi: 10.1021/acssynbio.9b00212. Epub 2019 Aug 28. PubMed 31433622.
Backbone
  Vector backbone: pYTK096
  Vector type: Yeast Expression
  Selectable markers: URA3
Growth in bacteria
  Bacterial resistance: Kanamycin, 50 μg/mL
  Growth temperature: 37°C
  Growth strain: DH5alpha
  Copy number: Unknown
Gene/Insert 1
  Gene/Insert name: mCherry
  Insert size (bp): 711
  Mutation: none
  Promoter: pGPM1
  Tag / fusion protein: none
  Cloning method: Unknown
  Sequencing primers: 5′ CTGAACTGGCCGATAATTGCAGACG; 3′ GGTTCGTAACATCTCTGTAACTGCT
Gene/Insert 2
  Gene/Insert name: FdeR-N_2xNLS
  Insert size (bp): 948
  Mutation: none
  Promoter: pREV1
  Tag / fusion protein: none
  Cloning method: Unknown
  Sequencing primers: 5′ CTGAACTGGCCGATAATTGCAGACG; 3′ GGTTCGTAACATCTCTGTAACTGCT
Terms and licenses: Academic/Nonprofit Terms; Industry Terms: Not Available to Industry
How to cite: S3_006_026_096 was a gift from Mattheos Koffas (Addgene plasmid # 134409 ; http://n2t.net/addgene:134409 ; RRID:Addgene_134409)
